>Addgene plasmid #83427 | hum alpha ENAC promoter a25-a23 | depositor full sequence | sequence record 175318 | hum alpha ENAC promoter a25-a23 sequence 6321 bps
GGTACCGAGCTCGGATCCACTAGTAACGGCCGCCAGTGTGCTGGAATTCGGCTTACCAAGCACCCAGAGA
GCAGACGAATCCACGGGCTCTGTGTGGGAGTGAGGGAGGCCTTCCCGGCTTTCACATCCAGGTGCACCTG
AGCCCCGATCCCCCATGAGTCTGTCTCAGGAAGTAAATGGCAAAAGCGCTAAGTAGATAGCCCCAGAGGA
GGAGGAGAATTCTGAATTCTGTTTATAGCTCTGCTCCTATTTTGTTTTCTAACCTCAGAAAACTGATTTA
TCCTTGGGAAGGGTCAGTTTCTTCATTAGGACAATGAAGAAAAATCCAGCTGTCCCTTCCAAGGGGAGGT
ATCATGAGCAGTATCAAGGTAAGCAAGGGAACCTGGTTTGGAATCCTGGTTGACACCGGCTTTCACTTTA
AGAAGTCGCAAGAGACTGCCGCAAGAGAGGAAGCCACAGACCAGGTTGGACCCTGAGCCTGGAGTACTGC
CTTTTCTCTTCTTTGCCTGCTAAACTCCTTGCTTGTCAAGATTCAGCAGAGATGACACCTTCTCTGGGAA
GGCTTCCTGAGTCTCCTGCAGTGAGCCCCTAGGCTCCCCTAGCCCTTGGCTCTTATGTCTTATCTCTGAG
AAATCTGAGATCTGCACTTTTGTTAGAAGTCCGTTTTAAAGACAATCTTTTAAAGTGTACAAATAGAAAC
CTTATCTTATTGTATTGCAGGCCTATCTCCTCCCCCGGTGTGTATCAATGCTCAGGCTGGGCCTTTGTCT
GCTGGCTTGTGGAGGGAGGCAGGACAAGCCAGTGACCACATTCCTGCACTCTGGGCTGCCTCCTGTGGGG
CCCGTGAGGAAGCGGCAGCCTTCCCTGCCGCGTGCAGGGCCTGGGTTGTGTGGGTGGCTCTCCCGAGTCT
CCTCCAGCCCTTTTTGGGTCTGATTCTCTGACCCTCCTCTCTCTCCTTGCTCACCACTTGGCACTCCACT
CCTTATCCTTTTGCTGCATTAAGTTTGGAAAGAGATTTTGGAGAAAATATAGCCCATCAACGAATTTCTC
CTCCTCCCAGGGCCTGTCTAGGCGTGTGCCATGCCCACCCTCTTCCTTTCCAGCGCTGGCCACATCCTCC
CTGCACCTTCAGTGCCTGCTTTCCCTGCCTCTTCCTGGGCTCCGGGTCTGTGTCCACAGTGTCCTGCGTG
GCCCTCGCGCTGCCTCTGGTTGCCCACATTCCTGCAACTCTGTGACCACAGCAGGGGCGATTACACATTC
CTGGCCTGGCAGCCAACAGTGTAAAAAAGAACAGAATGTCCTAGGGCCCCGCCTAGCCCCCAGCTTCACC
TGGGCCCCTCCCGGGTCTGGACAAGGTTGGAGGGGGTGGCGAGGAATCAGCAGGAAAGAGGAGGGACCAG
GAGGAGGCAGACGCATCCCCCTGAGTGCGCTGCTCCCACTTAGTGAGCGGGGAGGAGACCTGCAGAGACC
TCTTCTCTCTTCTCTGCAGGGCCTGAAAGCCGAATTCTGCAGATATCCATCACACTGGCGGCCGCTCGAG
ATCTGCGATCTAAGTAAGCTTGGCATTCCGGTACTGTTGGTAAAGCCACCATGGAAGACGCCAAAAACAT
AAAGAAAGGCCCGGCGCCATTCTATCCGCTGGAAGATGGAACCGCTGGAGAGCAACTGCATAAGGCTATG
AAGAGATACGCCCTGGTTCCTGGAACAATTGCTTTTACAGATGCACATATCGAGGTGGACATCACTTACG
CTGAGTACTTCGAAATGTCCGTTCGGTTGGCAGAAGCTATGAAACGATATGGGCTGAATACAAATCACAG
AATCGTCGTATGCAGTGAAAACTCTCTTCAATTCTTTATGCCGGTGTTGGGCGCGTTATTTATCGGAGTT
GCAGTTGCGCCCGCGAACGACATTTATAATGAACGTGAATTGCTCAACAGTATGGGCATTTCGCAGCCTA
CCGTGGTGTTCGTTTCCAAAAAGGGGTTGCAAAAAATTTTGAACGTGCAAAAAAAGCTCCCAATCATCCA
AAAAATTATTATCATGGATTCTAAAACGGATTACCAGGGATTTCAGTCGATGTACACGTTCGTCACATCT
CATCTACCTCCCGGTTTTAATGAATACGATTTTGTGCCAGAGTCCTTCGATAGGGACAAGACAATTGCAC
TGATCATGAACTCCTCTGGATCTACTGGTCTGCCTAAAGGTGTCGCTCTGCCTCATAGAACTGCCTGCGT
GAGATTCTCGCATGCCAGAGATCCTATTTTTGGCAATCAAATCATTCCGGATACTGCGATTTTAAGTGTT
GTTCCATTCCATCACGGTTTTGGAATGTTTACTACACTCGGATATTTGATATGTGGATTTCGAGTCGTCT
TAATGTATAGATTTGAAGAAGAGCTGTTTCTGAGGAGCCTTCAGGATTACAAGATTCAAAGTGCGCTGCT
GGTGCCAACCCTATTCTCCTTCTTCGCCAAAAGCACTCTGATTGACAAATACGATTTATCTAATTTACAC
GAAATTGCTTCTGGTGGCGCTCCCCTCTCTAAGGAAGTCGGGGAAGCGGTTGCCAAGAGGTTCCATCTGC
CAGGTATCAGGCAAGGATATGGGCTCACTGAGACTACATCAGCTATTCTGATTACACCCGAGGGGGATGA
TAAACCGGGCGCGGTCGGTAAAGTTGTTCCATTTTTTGAAGCGAAGGTTGTGGATCTGGATACCGGGAAA
ACGCTGGGCGTTAATCAAAGAGGCGAACTGTGTGTGAGAGGTCCTATGATTATGTCCGGTTATGTAAACA
ATCCGGAAGCGACCAACGCCTTGATTGACAAGGATGGATGGCTACATTCTGGAGACATAGCTTACTGGGA
CGAAGACGAACACTTCTTCATCGTTGACCGCCTGAAGTCTCTGATTAAGTACAAAGGCTATCAGGTGGCT
CCCGCTGAATTGGAATCCATCTTGCTCCAACACCCCAACATCTTCGACGCAGGTGTCGCAGGTCTTCCCG
ACGATGACGCCGGTGAACTTCCCGCCGCCGTTGTTGTTTTGGAGCACGGAAAGACGATGACGGAAAAAGA
GATCGTGGATTACGTCGCCAGTCAAGTAACAACCGCGAAAAAGTTGCGCGGAGGAGTTGTGTTTGTGGAC
GAAGTACCGAAAGGTCTTACCGGAAAACTCGACGCAAGAAAAATCAGAGAGATCCTCATAAAGGCCAAGA
AGGGCGGAAAGATCGCCGTGTAATTCTAGAGTCGGGGCGGCCGGCCGCTTCGAGCAGACATGATAAGATA
CATTGATGAGTTTGGACAAACCACAACTAGAATGCAGTGAAAAAAATGCTTTATTTGTGAAATTTGTGAT
GCTATTGCTTTATTTGTAACCATTATAAGCTGCAATAAACAAGTTAACAACAACAATTGCATTCATTTTA
TGTTTCAGGTTCAGGGGGAGGTGTGGGAGGTTTTTTAAAGCAAGTAAAACCTCTACAAATGTGGTAAAAT
CGATAAGGATCCGTCGACCGATGCCCTTGAGAGCCTTCAACCCAGTCAGCTCCTTCCGGTGGGCGCGGGG
CATGACTATCGTCGCCGCACTTATGACTGTCTTCTTTATCATGCAACTCGTAGGACAGGTGCCGGCAGCG
CTCTTCCGCTTCCTCGCTCACTGACTCGCTGCGCTCGGTCGTTCGGCTGCGGCGAGCGGTATCAGCTCAC
TCAAAGGCGGTAATACGGTTATCCACAGAATCAGGGGATAACGCAGGAAAGAACATGTGAGCAAAAGGCC
AGCAAAAGGCCAGGAACCGTAAAAAGGCCGCGTTGCTGGCGTTTTTCCATAGGCTCCGCCCCCCTGACGA
GCATCACAAAAATCGACGCTCAAGTCAGAGGTGGCGAAACCCGACAGGACTATAAAGATACCAGGCGTTT
CCCCCTGGAAGCTCCCTCGTGCGCTCTCCTGTTCCGACCCTGCCGCTTACCGGATACCTGTCCGCCTTTC
TCCCTTCGGGAAGCGTGGCGCTTTCTCAATGCTCACGCTGTAGGTATCTCAGTTCGGTGTAGGTCGTTCG
CTCCAAGCTGGGCTGTGTGCACGAACCCCCCGTTCAGCCCGACCGCTGCGCCTTATCCGGTAACTATCGT
CTTGAGTCCAACCCGGTAAGACACGACTTATCGCCACTGGCAGCAGCCACTGGTAACAGGATTAGCAGAG
CGAGGTATGTAGGCGGTGCTACAGAGTTCTTGAAGTGGTGGCCTAACTACGGCTACACTAGAAGGACAGT
ATTTGGTATCTGCGCTCTGCTGAAGCCAGTTACCTTCGGAAAAAGAGTTGGTAGCTCTTGATCCGGCAAA
CAAACCACCGCTGGTAGCGGTGGTTTTTTTGTTTGCAAGCAGCAGATTACGCGCAGAAAAAAAGGATCTC
AAGAAGATCCTTTGATCTTTTCTACGGGGTCTGACGCTCAGTGGAACGAAAACTCACGTTAAGGGATTTT
GGTCATGAGATTATCAAAAAGGATCTTCACCTAGATCCTTTTAAATTAAAAATGAAGTTTTAAATCAATC
TAAAGTATATATGAGTAAACTTGGTCTGACAGTTACCAATGCTTAATCAGTGAGGCACCTATCTCAGCGA
TCTGTCTATTTCGTTCATCCATAGTTGCCTGACTCCCCGTCGTGTAGATAACTACGATACGGGAGGGCTT
ACCATCTGGCCCCAGTGCTGCAATGATACCGCGAGACCCACGCTCACCGGCTCCAGATTTATCAGCAATA
AACCAGCCAGCCGGAAGGGCCGAGCGCAGAAGTGGTCCTGCAACTTTATCCGCCTCCATCCAGTCTATTA
ATTGTTGCCGGGAAGCTAGAGTAAGTAGTTCGCCAGTTAATAGTTTGCGCAACGTTGTTGCCATTGCTAC
AGGCATCGTGGTGTCACGCTCGTCGTTTGGTATGGCTTCATTCAGCTCCGGTTCCCAACGATCAAGGCGA
GTTACATGATCCCCCATGTTGTGCAAAAAAGCGGTTAGCTCCTTCGGTCCTCCGATCGTTGTCAGAAGTA
AGTTGGCCGCAGTGTTATCACTCATGGTTATGGCAGCACTGCATAATTCTCTTACTGTCATGCCATCCGT
AAGATGCTTTTCTGTGACTGGTGAGTACTCAACCAAGTCATTCTGAGAATAGTGTATGCGGCGACCGAGT
TGCTCTTGCCCGGCGTCAATACGGGATAATACCGCGCCACATAGCAGAACTTTAAAAGTGCTCATCATTG
GAAAACGTTCTTCGGGGCGAAAACTCTCAAGGATCTTACCGCTGTTGAGATCCAGTTCGATGTAACCCAC
TCGTGCACCCAACTGATCTTCAGCATCTTTTACTTTCACCAGCGTTTCTGGGTGAGCAAAAACAGGAAGG
CAAAATGCCGCAAAAAAGGGAATAAGGGCGACACGGAAATGTTGAATACTCATACTCTTCCTTTTTCAAT
ATTATTGAAGCATTTATCAGGGTTATTGTCTCATGAGCGGATACATATTTGAATGTATTTAGAAAAATAA
ACAAATAGGGGTTCCGCGCACATTTCCCCGAAAAGTGCCACCTG
[124 nt withheld, positions 5575-5698]
C
[91 nt withheld, positions 5700-5790]
A
[49 nt withheld, positions 5792-5840]
CCTTTGACGTTGGAGTCCACGTTCTTT
[37 nt withheld, positions 5868-5904]
ACCCTATCTCGGTCTATTCTTTTGATTTATAAGGGATTTTGCCGATTTCGGCCTATTGGTTAAAAAATGA
GCTGATTTAACAAAAATTTAACGCGAATTTTAACAAAATATTAACGTTTACAATTTCCCATTCGCCATTC
AGGCTGCGCAACTGTTGGGAAGGGCGATCGGTGCGGGCCTCTTCGCTATTACGCCAGCCCAAGCTACCAT
GATAAGTAAGTAATATTAAGGTACGGGAGGTACTTGGAGCGGCCGCAATAAAATATCTTTATTTTCATTA
CATCTGTGTGTTGGTTTTTTGTGTGAATCGATAGTACTAACATACGCTCTCCATCAAAACAAAACGAAAC
AAAACAAACTAGCAAAATAGGCTGTCCCCAGTGCAAGTGCAGGTGCCAGAACATTTCTCTATCGATA
Features (pLannotate 1.2.2; 11 found; start..end, strand, type, name):
   1591..3243    +  CDS            luciferase: firefly luciferase; luc+; enhanced luc+ version of the luciferase gene
   3284..3405    -  polyA_signal   SV40 poly(A) signal: SV40 polyadenylation signal
   3428..3496    -  CDS            large T antigen (fragment): large T antigen from SV40 (simian virus 40)
   3512..3644    +  CDS            TcR (fragment): tetracycline efflux protein; tet; confers resistance to tetracycline
   3824..4412    -  rep_origin     ori: high-copy-number ColE1/pMB1/pBR322/pUC origin of replication
   4583..5443    -  CDS            AmpR: β-lactamase; bla; confers resistance to ampicillin, carbenicillin, and related antibiotics
   5444..5548    -  promoter       AmpR promoter: bla
   5575..6030    +  rep_origin     f1 ori (sequence partly withheld): f1 bacteriophage origin of replication; arrow indicates direction of (+) strand synthesis
   6035..6102    -  CDS            lacZα (fragment): LacZα fragment of β-galactosidase; lacZ fragment
   6161..6209    +  polyA_signal   poly(A) signal: synthetic polyadenylation signal
   6223..6314    +  misc_feature   pause site: RNA polymerase II transcriptional pause signal from the human α2 globin gene
