[The description below was written by a language model from this plasmid's Addgene catalogue record and pLannotate feature annotations shown in this document.]
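Description:
hum alpha ENAC promoter a25-a23 is a firefly luciferase promoter-reporter plasmid built on the promoterless pGL3-Basic backbone. It is propagated in E. coli as a high-copy plasmid through its ColE1/pUC-type origin and selected with ampicillin via the β-lactamase gene and its bla promoter. An f1 phage origin is also present, which allows single-stranded DNA production. The short annotated fragments of SV40 large T antigen, a tetracycline resistance gene and lacZα are backbone remnants rather than functional genes.

The insert is a 1,443 bp segment of the human SCNN1A gene, which encodes the alpha subunit of the epithelial sodium channel. It comprises 5' flanking sequence plus 55 nucleotides of the 5' UTR of exon 1A, and was cloned between the SacI and XhoI sites, both of which are retained. The feature table does not annotate this fragment, but it leaves an unannotated stretch upstream of the luc+ coding sequence that is consistent with the insert's position. Because the backbone has no eukaryotic promoter of its own, luciferase expression in transfected cells depends on transcriptional activity supplied by the cloned genomic sequence, with the transcript terminated by the SV40 late polyadenylation signal. Upstream of the cloning region, a synthetic poly(A) signal and an RNA polymerase II pause site from the human α2 globin gene limit read-through transcription from the backbone, keeping background signal low.

The stated purpose is to test 5' flanking sequences for promoter function. The associated publication concerns glucocorticoid induction of alpha ENaC expression in lung and renal epithelia through a hormone response element in this 5' flanking region. The record does not state whether this particular fragment contains that element.
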