Addgene plasmid #83427: hum alpha ENAC promoter a25-a23
Purpose: promoter reporter construct to test 5' flanking sequences
Depositing lab: Christie Thomas. Publication: Glucocorticoid induction of epithelial sodium channel expression in lung and renal epithelia occurs via trans-activation of a hormone response element in the 5'-flanking region of the human epithelial sodium channel alpha subunit gene. Sayegh R, Auerbach SD, Li X, Loftus RW, Husted RF, Stokes JB, Thomas CP. J Biol Chem. 1999 Apr 30;274(18):12431-7. PubMed 10212217.
Backbone
  Vector backbone: pGL3basic
  Backbone manufacturer: Promega
  Vector type: Luciferase
Growth in bacteria
  Bacterial resistance: Ampicillin, 100 μg/mL
  Growth temperature: 37°C
  Growth strain: DH5alpha
  Copy number: High Copy
Gene/Insert
  Gene/Insert name: human aENaC gene 5' flanking seq + 55 nt of the 5' UTR for exon 1A (alt name: aENaC a25a23)
  Species: H. sapiens (human)
  Insert size (bp): 1443
  Entrez Gene: SCNN1A (a.k.a. BESC2, ENaCa, ENaCalpha, LIDLS3, PHA1B1, SCNEA, SCNN1)
  Promoter: alpha ENAC
  Tag / fusion protein: Luciferase (C terminal on backbone)
  Cloning method: Restriction Enzyme; 5′ cloning site Sac1 (not destroyed); 3′ cloning site Xho1 (not destroyed)
  Sequencing primers: 5′ RVprimer3; 3′ LucNRev
Terms and licenses: Academic/Nonprofit Terms; Industry Terms: Not Available to Industry
How to cite: hum alpha ENAC promoter a25-a23 was a gift from Christie Thomas (Addgene plasmid # 83427 ; http://n2t.net/addgene:83427 ; RRID:Addgene_83427)
