>Addgene plasmid #83427 | hum alpha ENAC promoter a25-a23 | addgene partial sequence | sequence record 164373 | RVprimer3 5'-CTAGCAAAATAGGCTGTCCC-3'
CAGAACATTTCTCTATCGATAGGTACCGAGCTCGGATCCACTAGTAACGGCCGCCAGTGTGCTGGAATTC
GGCTTACCAAGCACCCAGAGAGCAGACGAATCCACGGGCTCTGTGTGGGAGTGAGGGAGGCCTTCCCGGC
TTTCACATCCAGGTGCACCTGAGCCCCGATCCCCCATGAGTCTGTCTCAGGAAGTAAATGGCAAAAGCGC
TAAGTAGATAGCCCCAGAGGAGGAGGAGAATTCTGAATTCTGTTTATAGCTCTGCTCCTATTTTGTTTTC
TAACCTCAGAAAACTGATTTATCCTTGGGAAGGGTCAGTTTCTTCATTAGGACAATGAAGAAAAATCCAG
CTGTCCCTTCCAAGGGGAGGTATCATGAGCAGTATCAAGGTAAGCAAGGGAACCTGGTTTGGAATCCTGG
TTGACACCGGCTTTCACTTTAAGAAGTCGCAAGAGACTGCCGCAAGAGAGGAAGCCACAGACCAGGTTGG
ACCCTGAGCCTGGAGTACTGCCTTTTCTCTTCTTTGCCTGCTAAACTCCTTGCTTGTCAAGATTCAGCAG
AGATGACACCTTCTCTGGGAAGGCTTCCTGAGTCTCCTGCAGTGAGCCCCTAGGCTCCCCTAGCCCTTGG
CTCTTATGTCTTATCTCTGAGAAATCTGAGATCTGCACTTTTGTTAGAAGTCCGTTTTAAAGACAATCTT
TTAAAGTGTACAAATAGAAACCTTATCTTATTGTATTGCAGGCCTATCTCCTCCCCCGGTGTGTATCAAT
GCTCAGGCTGGGCCTTTGTCTGCTGGCTTGTGGAGGGAGGCAGGACAAGCCAGTGACCACATTCCTGCAC
TCTGGGCTGCCTCCTGTGGGGCCCGTGAGGAAGCGGCAGCCTTCCCTGCCGCGTGCAGGGCCTGGGTTGT
GTGGGTGGCTCTCCCGAGTCTCCTCCAGCCCTTTTTGGGTCTGATTCTCTGACCCTCCTCTCTCTCCTTG
TCACCACTTGGCACTCCACTCCTTATCCTTTTGCTGCATTAAGTTTGGAAAGAGATTTTGGAGAAAATAT
AGCCCATCAACGAA
