>Addgene plasmid #83427 | hum alpha ENAC promoter a25-a23 | addgene partial sequence | sequence record 164376 | LucNRev 5'-CCTTATGCAGTTGCTCTCC-3'
CGGATAGAATGGCGCCGGGCCTTTCTTTATGTTTTTGGCGTCTTCCATGGTGGCTTTACCAACAGTACCG
GAATGCCAAGCTTACTTAGATCGCAGATCTCGAGCGGCCGCCAGTGTGATGGATATCTGCAGAATTCGGC
TTTCAGGCCCTGCAGAGAAGAGAGAAGAGGTCTCTGCAGGTCTCCTCCCCGCTCACTAAGTGGGAGCAGC
GCACTCAGGGGGATGCGTCTGCCTCCTCCTGGTCCCTCCTCTTTCCTGCTGATTCCTCGCCACCCCCTCC
AACCTTGTCCAGACCCGGGAGGGGCCCAGGTGAAGCTGGGGGCTAGGCGGGGCCCTAGGACATTCTGTTC
TTTTTTACACTGTTGGCTGCCAGGCCAGGAATGTGTAATCGCCCCTGCTGTGGTCACAGAGTTGCAGGAA
TGTGGGCAACCAGAGGCAGCGCGAGGGCCACGCAGGACACTGTGGACACAGACCCGGAGCCCAGGAAGAG
GCAGGGAAAGCAGGCACTGAAGGTGCAGGGAGGATGTGGCCAGCGCTGGAAAGGAAGAGGGTGGGCATGG
CACACGCCTAGACAGGCCCTGGGAGGAGGAGAAATTCGTTGATGGGCTATATTTTCTCCAAAATCTCTTT
CCAAACTTAATGCAGCAAAAGGATAAGGAGTGGAGTGCCAAGTGGTGAGCAAGGAGAGAGAGGAGGGTCA
GAGAATCAGACCCAAAAAGGGCTGGAGGAGACTCGGGAGAGCCACCCACACAACCCAGGCCCTGCACGCG
GCAGGGAAGGCTGCCGCTTCCTCACGGGCCCCACAGGAGGCAGCCCAGAGTGCAGGAATGTGGTCACTGG
CTTGTCCTGCCTCCCTCCACAAGCCAGCAGACAAAGGCCCAGCCTGAGCATTGATACACACCGGGGGAGG
AGATAGGCCTGCAATACAATAAGATAAGGTTTCTATTTGTACACTTTAAAAGATTGTCTTTAAAACGGAC
TTCTAACAAAAGTGCAGATCT
